>Addgene plasmid #149275 | SPDK3876(TRV-RNA2-pPEBV-MCS) | addgene full sequence | sequence record 300521 | Addgene NGS Result
AAGCTTGCATGCCTGCAGGTCAACATGGTGGAGCACGACACTCTCGTCTACTCCAAGAATATCAAAGATA
CAGTCTCAGAAGACCAGAGGGCTATTGAGACTTTTCAACAAAGGGTAATATCGGGAAACCTCCTCGGATT
CCATTGCCCAGCTATCTGTCACTTCATCGAAAGGACAGTAGAAAAGGAAGATGGCTTCTACAAATGCCAT
CATTGCGATAAAGGAAAGGCTATCGTTCAAGATGCCTCTACCGACAGTGGTCCCAAAGATGGACCCCCAC
CCACGAGGAACATCGTGGAAAAAGAAGACGTTCCAACCACGTCTTCAAAGCAAGTGGATTGATGTGATGG
TCAACATGGTGGAGCACGACACTCTCGTCTACTCCAAGAATATCAAAGATACAGTCTCAGAAGACCAGAG
GGCTATTGAGACTTTTCAACAAAGGGTAATATCGGGAAACCTCCTCGGATTCCATTGCCCAGCTATCTGT
CACTTCATCGAAAGGACAGTAGAAAAGGAAGATGGCTTCTACAAATGCCATCATTGCGATAAAGGAAAGG
CTATCGTTCAAGATGCCTCTACCGACAGTGGTCCCAAAGATGGACCCCCACCCACGAGGAACATCGTGGA
AAAAGAAGACGTTCCAACCACGTCTTCAAAGCAAGTGGATTGATGTGATATCTCCACTGACGTAAGGGAT
GACGCACAATCCCACTATCCTTCGCAAGACCCTTCCTCTATATAAGGAAGTTCATTTCATTTGGAGAGGA
TAAAACATTGCACCTATGGTGTTGCCCTGGCTGGGGTATGTCAGTGATCGCAGTAGAATGTACTAATTGA
CAAGTTGGAGAATACGGTAGAACGTCCTTATCCAACACAGCCTTTATCCCTCTCCCTGACGAGGTTTTTG
TCAGTGTAATATTTCTTTTTGAACTATCCAGCTTAGTACCGTACGGGAAAGTGACTGGTGTGCTTATCTT
TGAAATGTTACTTTGGGTTTCGGTTCTTTAGGTTAGTAAGAAAGCACTTGTCTTCTCATACAAAGGAAAA
CCTGAGACGTATCGCTTACGAAAGTAGCAATGAAAGAAAGGTGGTGGTTTTAATCGCTACCGCAAAAACG
ATGGGGTCGTTTTAATTAACTTCTCCTACGCAAGCGTCTAAACGGACGTTGGGGTTTTGCTAGTTTCTTT
AGAGAAAACTAGCTAAGTCTTTAATGTTATCATTAGAGATGGCATAAATATAATACTTGTGTCTGCTGAT
AAGATCATTTTAATTTGGACGATTAGACTTGTTGAACTACAGGTTACTGAATCACTTGCGCTAATCAACA
TGGGAGATATGTACGATGAATCATTTGACAAGTCGGGCGGTCCTGCTGACTTGATGGACGATTCTTGGGT
GGAATCAGTTTCGTGGAAAGATCTGTTGAAGAAGTTACACAGCATAAAATTTGCACTACAGTCTGGTAGA
GATGAGATCACTGGGTTACTAGCGGCACTGAATAGACAGTGTCCTTATTCACCATATGAGCAGTTTCCAG
ATAAGAAGGTGTATTTCCTTTTAGACTCACGGGCTAACAGTGCTCTTGGTGTGATTCAGAACGCTTCAGC
GTTCAAGAGACGAGCTGATGAGAAGAATGCAGTGGCGGGTGTTACAAATATTCCTGCGAATCCAAACACA
ACGGTTACGACGAACCAAGGGAGTACTACTACTACCAAGGCGAACACTGGCTCGACTTTGGAAGAAGACT
TGTACACTTATTACAAATTCGATGATGCCTCTACAGCTTTCCACAAATCTCTAACTTCGTTAGAGAACAT
GGAGTTGAAGAGTTATTACCGAAGGAACTTTGAGAAAGTATTCGGGATTAAGTTTGGTGGAGCAGCTGCT
AGTTCATCTGCACCGCCTCCAGCGAGTGGAGGTCCGATACGTCCTAATCCCTAGGGATTTAAGGACGTGA
ACTCTGTTGAGATCTCTGTGAAATTCAGAGGGTGGGTGATACCATATTCACTGATGCCATTAGCGACATC
TAAATAGGGCTAATTGTGACTAATTTGAGGGAATTTCCTTTACCATTGACGTCAGTGTCGTTGGTAGCAT
TTGAGTTTCGGCACACAAGGTTAAAAACGCTGTAGTAATACATGCGCAAGAACAGGCTGAGCATCTTGTT
CTGGGGTTTCACACTATCTTTAGAGAAAGTGTTAAGTTAATTAAGTTATCTTAATTAAGAGCATAATTAT
ACTGATTTGTCTCTCGTTGATAGAGTCTATCATTCTGTTATTAAAAATTTGACAACTCGGTTTGCTGACC
TACTGGTCACTGTATCACTTACCCGAGTTAACGAGTCTAGAAGGCCTCCATGGGGATCCGGTACCGAGCT
CACGCGTCTCGAGGCCCGGGCATGTCCCGAAGACATTAAACTACGGTTCTTTAAGTAGATCCGTGTCTGA
AGTTTTAGGTTCAATTTAAACCTACGAGATTGACATTCTCGACTGATCTTGATTGATCGGTAAGTCTTTT
GTAATTTAATTTTCTTTTTGATTTTATTTTAAATTGTTATCTGTTTCTGTGTATAGACTGTTTGAGATCG
GCGTTTGGCCGACTCATTGTCTTACCATAGGGGAACGGACTTTGTTTGTGTTGTTATTTTATTTGTATTT
TATTAAAATTCTCAACGATCTGAAAAAGCCTCGCGGCTAAGAGATTGTTGGGGGGTGAGTAAGTACTTTT
AAAGTGATGATGGTTACAAAGGCAAAAGGGGTAAAACCCCTCGCCTACGTAAGCGTTATTACGCCCGTCT
GTACTTATATCAGTACACTGACGAGTCCCTAAAGGACGAAACGGGAGAACGCTAGCCACCACCACCACCA
CCACGTGTGAATTACAGGTGACCAGCTCGAATTTCCCCGATCGTTCAAACATTTGGCAATAAAGTTTCTT
AAGATTGAATCCTGTTGCCGGTCTTGCGATGATTATCATATAATTTCTGTTGAATTACGTTAAGCATGTA
ATAATTAACATGTAATGCATGACGTTATTTATGAGATGGGTTTTTATGATTAGAGTCCCGCAATTATACA
TTTAATACGCGATAGAAAACAAAATATAGCGCGCAAACTAGGATAAATTATCGCGCGCGGTGTCATCTAT
GTTACTAGATCGGGAATTAAACTATCAGTGTTTGACAGGATATATTGGCGGGTAAACCTAAGAGAAAAGA
GCGTTTATTAGAATAATCGGATATTTAAAAGGGCGTGAAAAGGTTTATCCGTTCGTCCATTTGTATGTGC
ATGCCAACCACAGGGTTCCCCTCGGGATCAAAGTACTTTGATCCAACCCCTCCGCTGCTATAGTGCAGTC
GGCTTCTGACGTTCAGTGCAGCCGTCTTCTGAAAACGACATGTCGCACAAGTCCTAAGTTACGCGACAGG
CTGCCGCCCTGCCCTTTTCCTGGCGTTTTCTTGTCGCGTGTTTTAGTCGCATAAAGTAGAATACTTGCGA
CTAGAACCGGAGACATTACGCCATGAACAAGAGCGCCGCCGCTGGCCTGCTGGGCTATGCCCGCGTCAGC
ACCGACGACCAGGACTTGACCAACCAACGGGCCGAACTGCACGCGGCCGGCTGCACCAAGCTGTTTTCCG
AGAAGATCACCGGCACCAGGCGCGACCGCCCGGAGCTGGCCAGGATGCTTGACCACCTACGCCCTGGCGA
CGTTGTGACAGTGACCAGGCTAGACCGCCTGGCCCGCAGCACCCGCGACCTACTGGACATTGCCGAGCGC
ATCCAGGAGGCCGGCGCGGGCCTGCGTAGCCTGGCAGAGCCGTGGGCCGACACCACCACGCCGGCCGGCC
GCATGGTGTTGACCGTGTTCGCCGGCATTGCCGAGTTCGAGCGTTCCCTAATCATCGACCGCACCCGGAG
CGGGCGCGAGGCCGCCAAGGCCCGAGGCGTGAAGTTTGGCCCCCGCCCTACCCTCACCCCGGCACAGATC
GCGCACGCCCGCGAGCTGATCGACCAGGAAGGCCGCACCGTGAAAGAGGCGGCTGCACTGCTTGGCGTGC
ATCGCTCGACCCTGTACCGCGCACTTGAGCGCAGCGAGGAAGTGACGCCCACCGAGGCCAGGCGGCGCGG
TGCCTTCCGTGAGGACGCATTGACCGAGGCCGACGCCCTGGCGGCCGCCGAGAATGAACGCCAAGAGGAA
CAAGCATGAAACCGCACCAGGACGGCCAGGACGAACCGTTTTTCATTACCGAAGAGATCGAGGCGGAGAT
GATCGCGGCCGGGTACGTGTTCGAGCCGCCCGCGCACGTCTCAACCGTGCGGCTGCATGAAATCCTGGCC
GGTTTGTCTGATGCCAAGCTGGCGGCCTGGCCGGCCAGCTTGGCCGCTGAAGAAACCGAGCGCCGCCGTC
TAAAAAGGTGATGTGTATTTGAGTAAAACAGCTTGCGTCATGCGGTCGCTGCGTATATGATGCGATGAGT
AAATAAACAAATACGCAAGGGGAACGCATGAAGGTTATCGCTGTACTTAACCAGAAAGGCGGGTCAGGCA
AGACGACCATCGCAACCCATCTAGCCCGCGCCCTGCAACTCGCCGGGGCCGATGTTCTGTTAGTCGATTC
CGATCCCCAGGGCAGTGCCCGCGATTGGGCGGCCGTGCGGGAAGATCAACCGCTAACCGTTGTCGGCATC
GACCGCCCGACGATTGACCGCGACGTGAAGGCCATCGGCCGGCGCGACTTCGTAGTGATCGACGGAGCGC
CCCAGGCGGCGGACTTGGCTGTGTCCGCGATCAAGGCAGCCGACTTCGTGCTGATTCCGGTGCAGCCAAG
CCCTTACGACATATGGGCCACCGCCGACCTGGTGGAGCTGGTTAAGCAGCGCATTGAGGTCACGGATGGA
AGGCTACAAGCGGCCTTTGTCGTGTCGCGGGCGATCAAAGGCACGCGCATCGGCGGTGAGGTTGCCGAGG
CGCTGGCCGGGTACGAGCTGCCCATTCTTGAGTCCCGTATCACGCAGCGCGTGAGCTACCCAGGCACTGC
CGCCGCCGGCACAACCGTTCTTGAATCAGAACCCGAGGGCGACGCTGCCCGCGAGGTCCAGGCGCTGGCC
GCTGAAATTAAATCAAAACTCATTTGAGTTAATGAGGTAAAGAGAAAATGAGCAAAAGCACAAACACGCT
AAGTGCCGGCCGTCCGAGCGCACGCAGCAGCAAGGCTGCAACGTTGGCCAGCCTGGCAGACACGCCAGCC
ATGAAGCGGGTCAACTTTCAGTTGCCGGCGGAGGATCACACCAAGCTGAAGATGTACGCGGTACGCCAAG
GCAAGACCATTACCGAGCTGCTATCTGAATACATCGCGCAGCTACCAGAGTAAATGAGCAAATGAATAAA
TGAGTAGATGAATTTTAGCGGCTAAAGGAGGCGGCATGGAAAATCAAGAACAACCAGGCACCGACGCCGT
GGAATGCCCCATGTGTGGAGGAACGGGCGGTTGGCCAGGCGTAAGCGGCTGGGTTGCCTGCCGGCCCTGC
AATGGCACTGGAACCCCCAAGCCCGAGGAATCGGCGTGAGCGGTCGCAAACCATCCGGCCCGGTACAAAT
CGGCGCGGCGCTGGGTGATGACCTGGTGGAGAAGTTGAAGGCCGCGCAGGCCGCCCAGCGGCAACGCATC
GAGGCAGAAGCACGCCCCGGTGAATCGTGGCAAGCGGCCGCTGATCGAATCCGCAAAGAATCCCGGCAAC
CGCCGGCAGCCGGTGCGCCGTCGATTAGGAAGCCGCCCAAGGGCGACGAGCAACCAGATTTTTTCGTTCC
GATGCTCTATGACGTGGGCACCCGCGATAGTCGCAGCATCATGGACGTGGCCGTTTTCCGTCTGTCGAAG
CGTGACCGACGAGCTGGCGAGGTGATCCGCTACGAGCTTCCAGACGGGCACGTAGAGGTTTCCGCAGGGC
CGGCCGGCATGGCCAGTGTGTGGGATTACGACCTGGTACTGATGGCGGTTTCCCATCTAACCGAATCCAT
GAACCGATACCGGGAAGGGAAGGGAGACAAGCCCGGCCGCGTGTTCCGTCCACACGTTGCGGACGTACTC
AAGTTCTGCCGGCGAGCCGATGGCGGAAAGCAGAAAGACGACCTGGTAGAAACCTGCATTCGGTTAAACA
CCACGCACGTTGCCATGCAGCGTACGAAGAAGGCCAAGAACGGCCGCCTGGTGACGGTATCCGAGGGTGA
AGCCTTGATTAGCCGCTACAAGATCGTAAAGAGCGAAACCGGGCGGCCGGAGTACATCGAGATCGAGCTA
GCTGATTGGATGTACCGCGAGATCACAGAAGGCAAGAACCCGGACGTGCTGACGGTTCACCCCGATTACT
TTTTGATCGATCCCGGCATCGGCCGTTTTCTCTACCGCCTGGCACGCCGCGCCGCAGGCAAGGCAGAAGC
CAGATGGTTGTTCAAGACGATCTACGAACGCAGTGGCAGCGCCGGAGAGTTCAAGAAGTTCTGTTTCACC
GTGCGCAAGCTGATCGGGTCAAATGACCTGCCGGAGTACGATTTGAAGGAGGAGGCGGGGCAGGCTGGCC
CGATCCTAGTCATGCGCTACCGCAACCTGATCGAGGGCGAAGCATCCGCCGGTTCCTAATGTACGGAGCA
GATGCTAGGGCAAATTGCCCTAGCAGGGGAAAAAGGTCGAAAAGGTCTCTTTCCTGTGGATAGCACGTAC
ATTGGGAACCCAAAGCCGTACATTGGGAACCGGAACCCGTACATTGGGAACCCAAAGCCGTACATTGGGA
ACCGGTCACACATGTAAGTGACTGATATAAAAGAGAAAAAAGGCGATTTTTCCGCCTAAAACTCTTTAAA
ACTTATTAAAACTCTTAAAACCCGCCTGGCCTGTGCATAACTGTCTGGCCAGCGCACAGCCGAAGAGCTG
CAAAAAGCGCCTACCCTTCGGTCGCTGCGCTCCCTACGCCCCGCCGCTTCGCGTCGGCCTATCGCGGCCG
CTGGCCGCTCAAAAATGGCTGGCCTACGGCCAGGCAATCTACCAGGGCGCGGACAAGCCGCGCCGTCGCC
ACTCGACCGCCGGCGCCCACATCAAGGCACCCTGCCTCGCGCGTTTCGGTGATGACGGTGAAAACCTCTG
ACACATGCAGCTCCCGGAGACGGTCACAGCTTGTCTGTAAGCGGATGCCGGGAGCAGACAAGCCCGTCAG
GGCGCGTCAGCGGGTGTTGGCGGGTGTCGGGGCGCAGCCATGACCCAGTCACGTAGCGATAGCGGAGTGT
ATACTGGCTTAACTATGCGGCATCAGAGCAGATTGTACTGAGAGTGCACCATATGCGGTGTGAAATACCG
CACAGATGCGTAAGGAGAAAATACCGCATCAGGCGCTCTTCCGCTTCCTCGCTCACTGACTCGCTGCGCT
CGGTCGTTCGGCTGCGGCGAGCGGTATCAGCTCACTCAAAGGCGGTAATACGGTTATCCACAGAATCAGG
GGATAACGCAGGAAAGAACATGTGAGCAAAAGGCCAGCAAAAGGCCAGGAACCGTAAAAAGGCCGCGTTG
CTGGCGTTTTTCCATAGGCTCCGCCCCCCTGACGAGCATCACAAAAATCGACGCTCAAGTCAGAGGTGGC
GAAACCCGACAGGACTATAAAGATACCAGGCGTTTCCCCCTGGAAGCTCCCTCGTGCGCTCTCCTGTTCC
GACCCTGCCGCTTACCGGATACCTGTCCGCCTTTCTCCCTTCGGGAAGCGTGGCGCTTTCTCATAGCTCA
CGCTGTAGGTATCTCAGTTCGGTGTAGGTCGTTCGCTCCAAGCTGGGCTGTGTGCACGAACCCCCCGTTC
AGCCCGACCGCTGCGCCTTATCCGGTAACTATCGTCTTGAGTCCAACCCGGTAAGACACGACTTATCGCC
ACTGGCAGCAGCCACTGGTAACAGGATTAGCAGAGCGAGGTATGTAGGCGGTGCTACAGAGTTCTTGAAG
TGGTGGCCTAACTACGGCTACACTAGAAGGACAGTATTTGGTATCTGCGCTCTGCTGAAGCCAGTTACCT
TCGGAAAAAGAGTTGGTAGCTCTTGATCCGGCAAACAAACCACCGCTGGTAGCGGTGGTTTTTTTGTTTG
CAAGCAGCAGATTACGCGCAGAAAAAAAGGATCTCAAGAAGATCCTTTGATCTTTTCTACGGGGTCTGAC
GCTCAGTGGAACGAAAACTCACGTTAAGGGCTGATGAATCCCCTAATGATTTTTATCAAAATCATTAAGT
TAAGGTAGATACACATCTTGTCATATGATCAAATGGTTTCGCCAAAAATCAATAATCAGACAACAAAATG
TGCGAACTCGATATTTTACACGACTCTCTTTACCAATTCTGCCCCGAATTACACTTAAAACGACTCAACA
GCTTAACGTTGGCTTGCCACGCCTTACTTGACTGTAAAACTCTCACTCTTACCGAACTTGGCCGTAACCT
GCCAACCAAAGCGAGAACAAAACATAACATCAAACGAATCGACCGATTGTTAGGTAATCGTCACCTCCAC
AAAGAGCGACTCGCTGTATACCGTTGGCATGCTAGCTTTATCTGTTCGGGCAATACGATGCCCATTGTAC
TTGTTGACTGGTCTGATATCCGTGAGCAAAAACGGCTTATGGTATTGCGAGCTTCAGTCGCACTACACGG
TCGTTCTGTTACTCTTTATGAGAAAGCGTTCCCGCTTTCAGAGCAATGTTCAAAGAAAGCTCATGACCAA
TTTCTAGCCGACCTTGCGAGCATTCTACCGAGTAACACCACACCGCTCATTGTCAGTGATGCTGGCTTTA
AAGTGCCATGGTATAAATCCGTTGAGAAGCTGGGTTGGTACTGGTTAAGTCGAGTAAGAGGAAAAGTACA
ATATGCAGACCTAGGAGCGGAAAACTGGAAACCTATCAGCAACTTACATGATATGTCATCTAGTCACTCA
AAGACTTTAGGCTATAAGAGGCTGACTAAAAGCAATCCAATCTCATGCCAAATTCTATTGTATAAATCTC
GCTCTAAAGGCCGAAAAAATCAGCGCTCGACACGGACTCATTGTCACCACCCGTCACCTAAAATCTACTC
AGCGTCGGCAAAGGAGCCATGGATTCTAGCAACTAACTTACCTGTTGAAATTCGAACACCCAAACAACTT
GTTAATATCTATTCGAAGCGAATGCAGATTGAAGAAACCTTCCGAGACTTGAAAAGTCCTGCCTACGGAC
TAGGCCTACGCCATAGCCGAACGAGCAGCTCAGAGCGTTTTGATATCATGCTGCTAATCGCCCTGATGCT
TCAACTAACATGTTGGCTTGCGGGCGTTCATGCTCAGAAACAAGGTTGGGACAAGCACTTCCAGGCTAAC
ACAGTCAGAAATCGAAACGTACTCTCAACAGTTCGCTTAGGCATGGAAGTTTTGCGGCATTCTGGCTACA
CAATAACAAGGGAAGACTCACTCGTGGCTGCAACCCTGCTTACTCAAAATCTATTCACACATGGTTACGT
TTTGGGGAAATTATGAGGGGATCTCTCAGCGTTAAGGGATTTTGGTCATGCATTCTAGGTACTAAAACAA
TTCATCCAGTAAAATATAATATTTTATTTTCTCCCAATCAGGCTTGATCCCCAGTAAGTCAAAAAATAGC
TCGACATACTGTTCTTCCCCGATATCCTCCCTGATCGACCGGACGCAGAAGGCAATGTCATACCACTTGT
CCGCCCTGCCGCTTCTCCCAAGATCAATAAAGCCACTTACTTTGCCATCTTTCACAAAGATGTTGCTGTC
TCCCAGGTCGCCGTGGGAAAAGACAAGTTCCTCTTCGGGCTTTTCCGTCTTTAAAAAATCATACAGCTCG
CGCGGATCTTTAAATGGAGTGTCTTCTTCCCAGTTTTCGCAATCCACATCGGCCAGATCGTTATTCAGTA
AGTAATCCAATTCGGCTAAGCGGCTGTCTAAGCTATTCGTATAGGGACAATCCGATATGTCGATGGAGTG
AAAGAGCCTGATGCACTCCGCATACAGCTCGATAATCTTTTCAGGGCTTTGTTCATCTTCATACTCTTCC
GAGCAAAGGACGCCATCGGCCTCACTCATGAGCAGATTGCTCCAGCCATCATGCCGTTCAAAGTGCAGGA
CCTTTGGAACAGGCAGCTTTCCTTCCAGCCATAGCATCATGTCCTTTTCCCGTTCCACATCATAGGTGGT
CCCTTTATACCGGCTGTCCGTCATTTTTAAATATAGGTTTTCATTTTCTCCCACCAGCTTATATACCTTA
GCAGGAGACATTCCTTCCGTATCTTTTACGCAGCGGTATTTTTCGATCAGTTTTTTCAATTCCGGTGATA
TTCTCATTTTAGCCATTTATTATTTCCTTCCTCTTTTCTACAGTATTTAAAGATACCCCAAGAAGCTAAT
TATAACAAGACGAACTCCAATTCACTGTTCCTTGCATTCTAAAACCTTAAATACCAGAAAACAGCTTTTT
CAAAGTTGTTTTCAAAGTTGGCGTATAACATAGTATCGACGGAGCCGATTTTGAAACCGCGGTGATCACA
GGCAGCAACGCTCTGTCATCGTTACAATCAACATGCTACCCTCCGCGAGATCATCCGTGTTTCAAACCCG
GCAGCTTAGTTGCCGTTCTTCCGAATAGCATCGGTAACATGAGCAAAGTCTGCCGCCTTACAACGGCTCT
CCCGCTGACGCCGTCCCGGACTGATGGGCTGCCTGTATCGAGTGGTGATTTTGTGCCGAGCTGCCGGTCG
GGGAGCTGTTGGCTGGCTGGTGGCAGGATATATTGTGGTGTAAACAAATTGACGCTTAGACAACTTAATA
ACACATTGCGGACGTTTTTAATGTACTGAATTAACGCCGAATTAATTCCTAGGCCACCATGTTGGGCCCG
GCGCGCC
Features (pLannotate 1.2.2; 18 found; start..end, strand, type, name):
      1..21      -  misc_feature   MCS (fragment): pUC18/19 multiple cloning site
     96..770     +  promoter       CaMV 35S promoter (enhanced): cauliflower mosaic virus 35S promoter with a duplicated enhancer region
   1330..1941    +  CDS            CP: CAPSD_TRVPP - Experimental evidence at protein level: Swiss-Prot protein existence level 1. Capsid protein self-assembles to form rod-shaped virions about 22 nm in diameter with a central canal enclosing the viral genomic RNA. From Tobacco rattle virus (isolate PpK20) (TRV).
   2756..2795    +  ncRNA          TLS-PK6: Accession: RF01101 - Pseudoknot of tRNA-like structure
   2791..2846    +  ncRNA          Hammerhead 3: Accession: RF00008 - Hammerhead ribozyme (type III)
   2856..2874    +  CDS            9xHis (fragment): 9xHis affinity tag
   2909..3161    +  terminator     NOS terminator: nopaline synthase terminator and poly(A) signal
   3183..3207    +  misc_feature   RB T-DNA repeat: right border repeat from nopaline C58 T-DNA
   3547..3948    +  CDS            Y4CG_SINFN (fragment): Protein inferred from homology: Swiss-Prot protein existence level 3. From Sinorhizobium fredii (strain NBRC 101917 / NGR234).
   4508..5137    +  CDS            pVS1 StaA: stability protein from the Pseudomonas plasmid pVS1 (Heeb et al., 2000)
   5566..6639    +  CDS            pVS1 RepA: replication protein from the Pseudomonas plasmid pVS1 (Heeb et al., 2000)
   6705..6899    +  rep_origin     pVS1 oriV: origin of replication for the Pseudomonas plasmid pVS1 (Heeb et al., 2000)
   7102..7141    +  CDS            rop (fragment): Rop protein, which maintains plasmids at low copy number; rop
   7243..7383    +  misc_feature   bom: basis of mobility region from pBR322
   7569..8157    -  rep_origin     ori: high-copy-number ColE1/pMB1/pBR322/pUC origin of replication
   8265..8334    -  ncRNA          RNA-OUT: Accession: RF00240 - RNA-OUT
   9582..10376   -  CDS            KanR: aminoglycoside phosphotransferase; aphA-3; confers resistance to kanamycin
  10801..10825   +  misc_feature   LB T-DNA repeat: left border repeat from nopaline C58 T-DNA
