[The description below was written by a language model from this plasmid's Addgene catalogue record and pLannotate feature annotations shown in this document.]
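Description:
SPDK3876(TRV-RNA2-pPEBV-MCS) is a binary T-DNA vector built on the pCAMBIA0390 backbone that carries a modified cDNA copy of Tobacco rattle virus RNA2 for delivery into plants by Agrobacterium. It is propagated in E. coli through a high-copy ColE1/pMB1-type origin (with a pBR322 bom site) and maintained in Agrobacterium through the pVS1 replicon, represented here by oriV, RepA and the StaA stability protein. Selection in bacteria is by kanamycin via an aphA-3 type KanR gene located outside the T-DNA. No plant selectable marker is annotated between the left and right border repeats.

Within the T-DNA, an enhanced CaMV 35S promoter with a duplicated enhancer drives transcription of the viral RNA2, which includes the TRV coat protein gene. According to the catalogue entry, this is followed by a Pea early browning virus (PEBV) promoter, which acts as a subgenomic promoter, and a multiple cloning site (XbaI through XmaI/SmaI) into which a protein-coding or RNA sequence can be placed. These two elements are not picked up in the feature table. The viral 3′ end, marked by a tRNA-like structure pseudoknot, is followed by a hammerhead ribozyme that self-cleaves to trim the transcript close to the authentic viral terminus, and then by a NOS terminator. The record notes a T2318C change in PEBV coat protein sequence.

The stated use is expression of proteins or RNAs from the virus in plants, and the associated publication concerns heritable gene editing with virus-delivered mobile guide RNAs. TRV infection would also require RNA1, supplied separately. The sequenced record (10,927 nt) is longer than the catalogue's stated total size (9,587 bp), a discrepancy the record does not explain.
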