Addgene plasmid #149275: SPDK3876(TRV-RNA2-pPEBV-MCS)
Purpose: Modified Tobacco rattle virus RNA2 vector that could be used for expression of proteins or RNAs
Depositing lab: Savithramma Dinesh-Kumar. Depositing organization: University of California, Davis. Publication: Multiplexed heritable gene editing using RNA viruses and mobile single guide RNAs. Ellison EE, Nagalakshmi U, Gamo ME, Huang PJ, Dinesh-Kumar S, Voytas DF. Nat Plants. 2020 Jun 1. pii: 10.1038/s41477-020-0670-y. doi: 10.1038/s41477-020-0670-y. PubMed 32483329.
Backbone
  Vector backbone: pCAMBIA0390 T-DNA vector
  Backbone size w/o insert (bp): 6426
  Total vector size (bp): 9587
  Vector type: T-DNA vector
Growth in bacteria
  Bacterial resistance: Kanamycin, 50 μg/mL
  Growth temperature: 37°C
  Growth strain: DH5alpha
  Growth instructions: We prefer to use DH10B cells
  Copy number: High Copy
Gene/Insert
  Gene/Insert name: Modified TRV RNA2 with PEBV promoter
  Species: Modified Tobacco Rattle Virus RNA 2 with PEBV promoter
  Insert size (bp): 2030
  Mutation: T2318C (DNA) in PEBV coat protein sequence
  Cloning method: Restriction Enzyme; 5′ cloning site XbaI, StuI, BamHI, KpnI, SacI, MluI, XhoI, XmaI/SmaI (unknown if destroyed); 3′ cloning site None (unknown if destroyed)
  Sequencing primers: 5′ CATAATTATACTGATTTGTCTCTCG
Terms and licenses: Academic/Nonprofit Terms; Industry Terms: Not Available to Industry
How to cite: SPDK3876(TRV-RNA2-pPEBV-MCS) was a gift from Savithramma Dinesh-Kumar (Addgene plasmid # 149275 ; http://n2t.net/addgene:149275 ; RRID:Addgene_149275)
